Addgene plasmid #133416: pAAV2-GCaMP5g-P2A-Vmn1r89
Purpose: Fluorescent calcium reporter and mouse vomeronasal 1 receptor 89
Depositing lab: Tim Holy. Depositing organization: Washington University in Saint Louis. Publication: Sensory coding mechanisms revealed by optical tagging of physiologically defined neuronal types. Lee D, Kume M, Holy TE. Science. 2019 Dec 13;366(6471):1384-1389. doi: 10.1126/science.aax8055. PubMed 31831669.
Backbone
  Vector backbone: pAAV2
  Backbone size w/o insert (bp): 4617
  Total vector size (bp): 6996
  Vector type: Mammalian Expression, AAV
Growth in bacteria
  Bacterial resistance: Ampicillin, 100 μg/mL
  Growth temperature: 37°C
  Growth strain: NEB Stable
  Copy number: High Copy
Gene/Insert
  Gene/Insert name: GCaMP5g-P2A-PAmCherry-Vmn1r89
  Species: M. musculus (mouse)
  Insert size (bp): 2145
  GenBank ID: NM_134226.1
  Entrez Gene: Vmn1r89 (a.k.a. V1RE8, V1rj2)
  Promoter: CAG
  Cloning method: Gibson Cloning
  Sequencing primers: 5′ pCAG-F; 3′ EBV Reverse
Terms and licenses: Academic/Nonprofit Terms; Industry Terms: Not Available to Industry
Depositor comments: pAAV2 : The Hope Center Viral Vectors Core at Washington University in St. Louis GCaMP5g : pCMV-GCaMP5G was a gift from Douglas Kim & Loren Looger & GENIE Project (Addgene plasmid # 31788 ; http://n2t.net/addgene:31788 ; RRID:Addgene_31788)
How to cite: pAAV2-GCaMP5g-P2A-Vmn1r89 was a gift from Tim Holy (Addgene plasmid # 133416 ; http://n2t.net/addgene:133416 ; RRID:Addgene_133416)
