[The description below was written by a language model from this plasmid's Addgene catalogue record and pLannotate feature annotations shown in this document.]
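Description:
pAAV2-GCaMP5g-P2A-Vmn1r89 is an adeno-associated virus serotype 2 transfer plasmid for mammalian expression, built by Gibson cloning into a pAAV2 backbone. It is propagated in E. coli through a high-copy ColE1/pUC-type origin with ampicillin selection (β-lactamase under its own promoter), and it also carries an f1 phage origin plus small leftover fragments of lacZα, lacI, bom and rop. The record names a recombination-deficient growth strain, which is commonly chosen to keep ITR repeats stable. An intact AAV2 ITR lies downstream of the cassette, whereas only short ITR fragments were detected at the upstream end. The annotated sequence is a partial NGS assembly of 6,957 nt, slightly shorter than the 6,996 bp listed, so the left ITR may simply be incompletely resolved.

Between the ITRs, a CAG promoter (CMV enhancer, chicken β-actin promoter and chimeric intron/rabbit β-globin splice region) drives a single open reading frame. This encodes the genetically encoded calcium indicator GCaMP5g, a P2A self-cleaving peptide, and the mouse vomeronasal type 1 receptor Vmn1r89 (also V1rj2), so sensor and receptor are made as separate proteins from one transcript. The annotation tool labelled the sensor GCaMP6f, presumably by similarity between these closely related variants, and it did not annotate the region downstream where P2A and the receptor should lie. The insert field additionally lists PAmCherry, which is absent from the plasmid name; the feature table cannot settle whether it is present. SV40 (reverse orientation) and bGH polyadenylation signals follow the coding region. The construct serves to express a defined vomeronasal receptor together with a calcium readout, by transfection or AAV delivery.
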