Features (pLannotate 1.2.2; 19 found; start..end, strand, type, name):
     12..39      +  repeat_region  AAV2 ITR (fragment): inverted terminal repeat of adeno-associated virus serotype 2 inverted
     68..95      +  repeat_region  AAV2 ITR (fragment): inverted terminal repeat of adeno-associated virus serotype 2 inverted
    223..526     +  enhancer       CMV enhancer: human cytomegalovirus immediate early enhancer
    528..795     +  promoter       chicken β-actin promoter: No description available
    796..931     +  intron         hybrid intron (fragment): hybrid between chicken β-actin (CBA) and minute virus of mice (MMV) introns (Gray et al., 2011)
   1003..1043    +  intron         β-globin intron (fragment): intron from rabbit β-globin gene
   1041..1097    +  CDS            HBB (fragment): HBB_LEPEU - Experimental evidence at protein level: Swiss-Prot protein existence level 1. Involved in oxygen transport from the lung to the various peripheral tissues. From Lepus europaeus (European hare).
   1131..2480    +  CDS            GCaMP6f: improved fluorescent protein-based calcium sensor (Chen et al., 2013)
   3519..3640    -  polyA_signal   SV40 poly(A) signal: SV40 polyadenylation signal
   3732..3939    +  polyA_signal   bGH poly(A) signal: bovine growth hormone polyadenylation signal
   3969..4109    +  repeat_region  AAV2 ITR: inverted terminal repeat of adeno-associated virus serotype 2 inverted
   4120..4191    +  CDS            lacZα (fragment): LacZα fragment of β-galactosidase; lacZ fragment
   4195..4623    +  rep_origin     f1 ori (sequence partly withheld): f1 bacteriophage origin of replication; arrow indicates direction of (+) strand synthesis
   4651..4750    -  misc_feature   bom (fragment): basis of mobility region from pBR322
   4852..4887    -  CDS            rop (fragment): Rop protein, which maintains plasmids at low copy number; rop
   4982..5086    +  promoter       AmpR promoter: bla
   5087..5947    +  CDS            AmpR: β-lactamase; bla; confers resistance to ampicillin, carbenicillin, and related antibiotics
   6118..6706    +  rep_origin     ori: high-copy-number ColE1/pMB1/pBR322/pUC origin of replication
   6889..6946    +  CDS            lacI (fragment): lac repressor; lacI; The lac repressor binds to the lac operator to inhibit transcription in E. coli. This inhibition can be relieved by adding lactose or isopropyl-β-D-thiogalactopyranoside (IPTG).
>Addgene plasmid #133416 | pAAV2-GCaMP5g-P2A-Vmn1r89 | addgene full sequence | sequence record 261976 | Addgene Partial NGS Result
CCTGCAGGCAGCTGCGCGCTCGCTCGCTCACTGAGGCCGCCCGGGCGTCGGGCGACCTTTGGTCGCCCGG
CCTCAGTGAGCGAGCGAGCGCGCAGAGAGGGAGTGGCCAACTCCATCACTAGGGGTTCCTGCGGCCGCAC
GCGTAGATCTGAATTCGGTACCTAGTTATTAATAGTAATCAATTACGGGGTCATTAGTTCATAGCCCATA
TATGGAGTTCCGCGTTACATAACTTACGGTAAATGGCCCGCCTGGCTGACCGCCCAACGACCCCCGCCCA
TTGACGTCAATAATGACGTATGTTCCCATAGTAACGCCAATAGGGACTTTCCATTGACGTCAATGGGTGG
AGTATTTACGGTAAACTGCCCACTTGGCAGTACATCAAGTGTATCATATGCCAAGTACGCCCCCTATTGA
CGTCAATGACGGTAAATGGCCCGCCTGGCATTATGCCCAGTACATGACCTTATGGGACTTTCCTACTTGG
CAGTACATCTACGTATTAGTCATCGCTATTACCATGGTCGAGGTGAGCCCCACGTTCTGCTTCACTCTCC
CCATCTCCCCCCCCTCCCCACCCCCAATTTTGTATTTATTTATTTTTTAATTATTTTGTGCAGCGATGGG
GGCGGGGGGGGGGCGCCAGGCGGGGCGGGGCGGGGCGAGGGGCGGGGCGGGGCGAGGCGGAGAGGTGCGG
CGGCAGCCAATCAGAGCGGCGCGCTCCGAAAGTTTCCTTTTATGGCGAGGCGGCGGCGGCGGCGGCCCTA
TAAAAAGCGAAGCGCGCGGCGGGCGGGAGTCGCTGCGCGCTGCCTTCGCCCCGTGCCCCGCTCCGCCGCC
GCCTCGCGCCGCCCGCCCCGGCTCTGACTGACCGCGTTACTCCCACAGGTGAGCGGGCGGGACGGCCCTT
CTCCTCCGGGCTGTAATTAGCGCTTGGTTTAATGACGGCTTGTTTCTTTTCTGTGGCTGCGTGAAAGCCT
TGAGGGGCTCCGGGAGCTAGAGCCTCTGCTAACCATGTTCATGCCTTCTTCTTTTTCCTACAGCTCCTGG
GCAACGTGCTGGTTATTGTGCTGTCTCATCATTTTGGCAAAGAATTCCTCGAAGATCCGAAGGGGTTCAA
GCTTGCCACCATGGGTTCTCATCATCATCATCATCATGGTATGGCTAGCATGACTGGTGGACAGCAAATG
GGTCGGGATCTGTACGACGATGACGATAAGGATCTCGCCACCATGGTCGACTCATCACGTCGTAAGTGGA
ATAAGACAGGTCACGCAGTCAGAGCTATAGGTCGGCTGAGCTCACTCGAGAACGTCTATATCAAGGCCGA
CAAGCAGAAGAACGGCATCAAGGCGAACTTCAAGATCCGCCACAACATCGAGGACGGCGGCGTGCAGCTC
GCCTACCACTACCAGCAGAACACCCCCATCGGCGACGGCCCCGTGCTGCTGCCCGACAACCACTACCTGA
GCGTGCAGTCCAAACTTTCGAAAGACCCCAACGAGAAGCGCGATCACATGGTCCTGCTGGAGTTCGTGAC
CGCCGCCGGGATCACTCTCGGCATGGACGAGCTGTACAAGGGCGGTACCGGAGGGAGCATGGTGAGCAAG
GGCGAGGAGCTGTTCACCGGGGTGGTGCCCATCCTGGTCGAGCTGGACGGCGACGTAAACGGCCACAAGT
TCAGCGTGTCCGGCGAGGGTGAGGGCGATGCCACCTACGGCAAGCTGACCCTGAAGTTCATCTGCACCAC
CGGCAAGCTGCCCGTGCCCTGGCCCACCCTCGTGACCACCCTGACCTACGGCGTGCAGTGCTTCAGCCGC
TACCCCGACCACATGAAGCAGCACGACTTCTTCAAGTCCGCCATGCCCGAAGGCTACATCCAGGAGCGCA
CCATCTTCTTCAAGGACGACGGCAACTACAAGACCCGCGCCGAGGTGAAGTTCGAGGGCGACACCCTGGT
GAACCGCATCGAGCTGAAGGGCATCGACTTCAAGGAGGACGGCAACATCCTGGGGCACAAGCTGGAGTAC
AACCTGCCGGACCAACTGACTGAAGAGCAGATCGCAGAATTTAAAGAGGCTTTCTCCCTATTTGACAAGG
ACGGGGATGGGACAATAACAACCAAGGAGCTGGGGACGGTGATGCGGTCTCTGGGGCAGAACCCCACAGA
AGCAGAGCTGCAGGACATGATCAATGAAGTAGATGCCGACGGTGACGGCACAATCGACTTCCCTGAGTTC
CTGACAATGATGGCAAGAAAAATGAAATACACAGACAGTGAAGAAGAAATTAGAGAAGCGTTCCGTGTGT
TTGATAAGGATGGCAATGGCTACATCAGTGCAGCAGAGCTTCGCCACGTGATGACAAACCTTGGAGAGAA
GTTAACAGATGAAGAGGTTGATGAAATGATCAGGGAAGCAGACATCGATGGGGATGGTCAGGTAAACTAC
GAAGAGTTTGTACAAATGATGACAGCGAAGGAATTCGGAAGCGGAGCTACTAACTTCAGCCTGCTGAAGC
AGGCTGGAGACGTGGAGGAGAACCCTGGACCTGGATCCATGTTTTCAAGTGACACATTCTTCCAGATCTT
TCTCATATTCCAGTTTTGTCTTGGTGTGATAGGGAACTCATCACTGTTAATGTTGTATGTATACACTTTC
TTCTTCAAGCCTCATTTTAAAAAGTTGGTAGATTCAGTTTTCATGCACCTGACAATAGTTAATATGTTGA
CAATCGCATTCACATTGATAAAAGATATCATGTTATCCTTTGGAGTACCAAATTTTCTGGATGATATCGG
TTGTAAGACAGTTTTGTTTTCATTCAGAGTCAGCCGGGGTCTGTCCATCTGCACCACCTCTGTTCTAAGC
ACGTTCCAAGTCATCACCATCACTCCCAGTAACTCTAAGTGGGCCTCCTGGCTCAAGCCTAGACTCTCTA
CATGGATTTTTTCTTCCTTACTTTGCTCCTGGCTTATTAACCTAGTCATCTACGGGTATATGCTTGACAT
GGTAATAGCCAAAACCAATAAAACCCATGTTGGCAATGGATATTCAGATGGTTACTGTCAAAACAAACAC
TTTGGGAACCACAATTCAGGGTCATTTTTTAGCCTTCTCCTCACTCACGATCTCTTCTATGTGGCTGTCA
TGGTGTGGGCCAGTCTCTACATGGTGATTTTTCTCTACAGACACTACAAGAGATCCCAGCATCTCCACAG
TAGAAGCCTTTCCTCCCAGTCATCTCCTGAGCGCAAAGCCACTCATAACATCCTGTCTCTGGTGAGCTGC
TTTGTGTTAATTTATTGCTTGAACAACTCCATCACCCTTTATGGCTTTTATACAAAAGAAAAAATTCCAA
GATTGGAGTCAATTAATGCAATTTTAACAACATGCTACCCAACTGTCTGTCCTTTTTTCCTCATGAAGAA
TAATAAAGTTATTTTGCAATTCACTTCTTCATTTTCGGTACTGAGGATGACATGTCATCAAAGTTCACTG
CATGGCTGACAGACATGATAAGATACATTGATGAGTTTGGACAAACCACAACTAGAATGCAGTGAAAAAA
ATGCTTTATTTGTGAAATTTGTGATGCTATTGCTTTATTTGTAACCATTATAAGCTGCAATAAACAAGTT
AACAACAACAATTGCATTCATTTTATGTTTCAGGTTCAGGGGGAGGTGTGGGAGGTTTTTTAGTCGACTA
GAGCTCGCTGATCAGCCTCGACTGTGCCTTCTAGTTGCCAGCCATCTGTTGTTTGCCCCTCCCCCGTGCC
TTCCTTGACCCTGGAAGGTGCCACTCCCACTGTCCTTTCCTAATAAAATGAGGAAATTGCATCGCATTGT
CTGAGTAGGTGTCATTCTATTCTGGGGGGTGGGGTGGGGCAGGACAGCAAGGGGGAGGATTGGGAAGACA
ATAGCAGGCATGCTGGGGAGAGATCTCACGTGCGGACCGAGCGGCCGCAGGAACCCCTAGTGATGGAGTT
GGCCACTCCCTCTCTGCGCGCTCGCTCGCTCACTGAGGCCGGGCGACCAAAGGTCGCCCGACGCCCGGGC
TTTGCCCGGGCGGCCTCAGTGAGCGAGCGAGCGCGCAGCTGCCTGCAGGGGCGCCTGATGCCAGCTGGCG
TAATAGCGAAGAGGCCCGCACCGATCGCCCTTCCCAACAGTTGCGCAGCCTGAATGGCGAATGG
[124 nt withheld, positions 4195-4318]
C
[91 nt withheld, positions 4320-4410]
A
[49 nt withheld, positions 4412-4460]
CCTTTGACGTTGGAGTCCACGTTCTTT
[37 nt withheld, positions 4488-4524]
ACCCTATCTCGGTCTATTCTTTTGATTTATAAGGGATTTTGCCGATTTCGGCCTATTGGTTAAAAAATGA
GCTGATTTAACAAAAATTTAACGCGAATTTTAACAAAATATTAACGCTTACAATTTCCTGATGCGGTATT
TTCTCCTTACGCATCTGTGCGGTATTTCACACCGCATATGGTGCACTCTCAGTACAATCTGCTCTGATGC
CGCATAGTTAAGCCAGCCCCGACACCCGCCAACACCCGCTGACGCGCCCTGACGGGCTTGTCTGCTCCCG
GCATCCGCTTACAGACAAGCTGTGACCGTCTCCGGGAGCTGCATGTGTCAGAGGTTTTCACCGTCATCAC
CGAAACGCGCGAGACGAAAGGGCCTCGTGATACGCCTATTTTTATAGGTTAATGTCATGATAATAATGGT
TTCTTAGACGTCAGGTGGCACTTTTCGGGGAAATGTGCGCGGAACCCCTATTTGTTTATTTTTCTAAATA
CATTCAAATATGTATCCGCTCATGAGACAATAACCCTGATAAATGCTTCAATAATATTGAAAAAGGAAGA
GTATGAGTATTCAACATTTCCGTGTCGCCCTTATTCCCTTTTTTGCGGCATTTTGCCTTCCTGTTTTTGC
TCACCCAGAAACGCTGGTGAAAGTAAAAGATGCTGAAGATCAGTTGGGTGCACGAGTGGGTTACATCGAA
CTGGATCTCAACAGCGGTAAGATCCTTGAGAGTTTTCGCCCCGAAGAACGTTTTCCAATGATGAGCACTT
TTAAAGTTCTGCTATGTGGCGCGGTATTATCCCGTATTGACGCCGGGCAAGAGCAACTCGGTCGCCGCAT
ACACTATTCTCAGAATGACTTGGTTGAGTACTCACCAGTCACAGAAAAGCATCTTACGGATGGCATGACA
GTAAGAGAATTATGCAGTGCTGCCATAACCATGAGTGATAACACTGCGGCCAACTTACTTCTGACAACGA
TCGGAGGACCGAAGGAGCTAACCGCTTTTTTGCACAACATGGGGGATCATGTAACTCGCCTTGATCGTTG
GGAACCGGAGCTGAATGAAGCCATACCAAACGACGAGCGTGACACCACGATGCCTGTAGCAATGGCAACA
ACGTTGCGCAAACTATTAACTGGCGAACTACTTACTCTAGCTTCCCGGCAACAATTAATAGACTGGATGG
AGGCGGATAAAGTTGCAGGACCACTTCTGCGCTCGGCCCTTCCGGCTGGCTGGTTTATTGCTGATAAATC
TGGAGCCGGTGAGCGTGGGTCTCGCGGTATCATTGCAGCACTGGGGCCAGATGGTAAGCCCTCCCGTATC
GTAGTTATCTACACGACGGGGAGTCAGGCAACTATGGATGAACGAAATAGACAGATCGCTGAGATAGGTG
CCTCACTGATTAAGCATTGGTAACTGTCAGACCAAGTTTACTCATATATACTTTAGATTGATTTAAAACT
TCATTTTTAATTTAAAAGGATCTAGGTGAAGATCCTTTTTGATAATCTCATGACCAAAATCCCTTAACGT
GAGTTTTCGTTCCACTGAGCGTCAGACCCCGTAGAAAAGATCAAAGGATCTTCTTGAGATCCTTTTTTTC
TGCGCGTAATCTGCTGCTTGCAAACAAAAAAACCACCGCTACCAGCGGTGGTTTGTTTGCCGGATCAAGA
GCTACCAACTCTTTTTCCGAAGGTAACTGGCTTCAGCAGAGCGCAGATACCAAATACTGTTCTTCTAGTG
TAGCCGTAGTTAGGCCACCACTTCAAGAACTCTGTAGCACCGCCTACATACCTCGCTCTGCTAATCCTGT
TACCAGTGGCTGCTGCCAGTGGCGATAAGTCGTGTCTTACCGGGTTGGACTCAAGACGATAGTTACCGGA
TAAGGCGCAGCGGTCGGGCTGAACGGGGGGTTCGTGCACACAGCCCAGCTTGGAGCGAACGACCTACACC
GAACTGAGATACCTACAGCGTGAGCTATGAGAAAGCGCCACGCTTCCCGAAGGGAGAAAGGCGGACAGGT
ATCCGGTAAGCGGCAGGGTCGGAACAGGAGAGCGCACGAGGGAGCTTCCAGGGGGAAACGCCTGGTATCT
TTATAGTCCTGTCGGGTTTCGCCACCTCTGACTTGAGCGTCGATTTTTGTGATGCTCGTCAGGGGGGCGG
AGCCTATGGAAAAACGCCAGCAACGCGGCCTTTTTACGGTTCCTGGCCTTTTGCTGGCCTTTTGCTCACA
TGTTCTTTCCTGCGTTATCCCCTGATTCTGTGGATAACCGTATTACCGCCTTTGAGTGAGCTGATACCGC
TCGCCGCAGCCGAACGACCGAGCGCAGCGAGTCAGTGAGCGAGGAAGCGGAAGAGCGCCCAATACGCAAA
CCGCCTCTCCCCGCGCGTTGGCCGATTCATTAATGCAGCTGGGGCTCACATGT
